>Addgene plasmid #234638 | pSLB029 | addgene full sequence | sequence record 467860 | Addgene NGS Result
TAATACGACTCACTATAGGGGAATTGTGAGCGGATAACAATTCCCCTCTAGAAATAATTTTGTTTAACTT
TAAGAAGGAGATATACCATGGGCAGCAGCCATCATCATCATCATCACAGCAGCGGCCTGGTGCCGCGCGG
CAGCCATATGATGACAAGAGGAATCACTTTGGGAGATACGTTGAGTTGGCCCGCACGTTACCTTCCTCGC
AAGACAGCTTTAGTGTCCGGAATCGGTGCCGGACGTCGTGCCTGGACTTACGCTGAATTAGACGCCGAGG
TCAACCGGCACGCTCACGCGCTGCAATCATTGGGAATCGGCAAGGGAGACGTTGTCGCCGCCTTCTTGTA
CAATACCCCGGCGTTCGTATTCACTCTTCTTGCGACCGCCCGGATCGGTGCTGTTTACAACCCCGTCAAT
TACCGGCTCGCAGCTCAGGAGCTCGCATACATATTAAACGACGGTGGTGCCAAAGCCGTTTTATTTGAAC
AGGAAGGGGCAGGAGTGGTCGAGAAGGCAGCTGAACTGGCGCCTGGTACTGCGTTACGTATTTACGCAGA
CCCAGACGCAGCTCCCGCATTCGCCACCCACCGCTTAGACACGTTGGCTGCAGCACAACCAGCCACCCCA
CCAGCAGTAACAGTTCACGAGGACGACCCTTGCATTTTAATGTATACGTCAGGCACTACGGGGCGTCCAA
AGGGTGTTGTTCACACTCACCGAAGTAAGCTGCAGCACAACGCCATGATGCACCAAGCGATGACGTTGAG
CAGAGAGGACGTTGGTCTGTCTGTTGCCCCGCTGAACCATACCGCCGAGTTGCATACGAGCTTCTTACCA
CGCCTTCAATTAGGAGCTACCCAGGTTTTACAACGACGCTTTGATGCGGGCGAGGCATGGCAATTGGTCG
AAAGTGAACGGGTGACTCACTTCTTCGCGGCGCCTACGATGGTCGGAATGCTGCTGAATCACCCGGATGC
TGACGCACGGGATGTATCTTCCTTGCGTTTAGTAGAATACGGTGGCGCCAGCATGGCTCCGCATTTGATA
AGAGAGTGGGACCGAAAGGTCGGTGCCGGCTTAGTGCAGGTGTACGGCACTACCGAGATGGGCCCGTGTA
TGTCAGTATTGTACCCCCATGAACAGTTGTCTCATGCTGGCTCCGCCGGACTGCCGGCACTGGGACACGA
GCTGGTCGTGGCACGCTTACGTGACGACGGAGAACCTACCGACCCTATGCAACCATGTGTACCTGGCGAG
GTAGGTGAGGTCTTAGTTCGCGGTCCATGTATGATGCAAGGATACCTGAACCGCCCGGACGCTAATGCAC
GGGCACTCGCTCACGGCTGGTATCACACTGGTGACCTTGGTTCTCTGGACGCCGACGGCTACCTCTGGAT
CCGTGACCGGATCGACTATATGATAAACTCGGGAGCAGAGAACGTATACCCGCGCGAGGTTGAGGACGCA
CTGATCGAACATCCGGCTGTGCTGGAAGTTGCTGTGCTTGGCGAACCAGACCCGACGTGGGGTCAAGTAG
TCGGCGCCTATGTCGTAACCCGAGGGGACGGCCCGGTCAGTGCTGCCCAACTTGACGCGTTTCTCTTACA
GGGTGACCGGTTAGCGGCTTACAAGCGCCCGCGCCGCTACCACTTCGTCGACGCACTCCCCAAAACCACC
AGTGGCAAGATTCAGAAGCACATGCTGCGGGCTGGAGCGACGGCGTAACTCGAGCACCACCACCACCACC
ACTGAGATCCGGCTGCTAACAAAGCCCGAAAGGAAGCTGAGTTGGCTGCTGCCACCGCTGAGCAATAACT
AGCATAACCCCTTGGGGCCTCTAAACGGGTCTTGAGGGGTTTTTTGCTGAAAGGAGGAACTATATCCGGA
TTGGCGAATGGG
[124 nt withheld, positions 1903-2026]
C
[91 nt withheld, positions 2028-2118]
A
[49 nt withheld, positions 2120-2168]
CCTTTGACGTTGGAGTCCACGTTCTTT
[37 nt withheld, positions 2196-2232]
ACCCTATCTCGGTCTATTCTTTTGATTTATAAGGGATTTTGCCGATTTCGGCCTATTGGTTAAAAAATGA
GCTGATTTAACAAAAATTTAACGCGAATTTTAACAAAATATTAACGCTTACAATTTAGGTGGCACTTTTC
GGGGAAATGTGCGCGGAACCCCTATTTGTTTATTTTTCTAAATACATTCAAATATGTATCCGCTCATGAA
TTAATTCTTAGAAAAACTCATCGAGCATCAAATGAAACTGCAATTTATTCATATCAGGATTATCAATACC
ATATTTTTGAAAAAGCCGTTTCTGTAATGAAGGAGAAAACTCACCGAGGCAGTTCCATAGGATGGCAAGA
TCCTGGTATCGGTCTGCGATTCCGACTCGTCCAACATCAATACAACCTATTAATTTCCCCTCGTCAAAAA
TAAGGTTATCAAGTGAGAAATCACCATGAGTGACGACTGAATCCGGTGAGAATGGCAAAAGTTTATGCAT
TTCTTTCCAGACTTGTTCAACAGGCCAGCCATTACGCTCGTCATCAAAATCACTCGCATCAACCAAACCG
TTATTCATTCGTGATTGCGCCTGAGCGAGACGAAATACGCGATCGCTGTTAAAAGGACAATTACAAACAG
GAATCGAATGCAACCGGCGCAGGAACACTGCCAGCGCATCAACAATATTTTCACCTGAATCAGGATATTC
TTCTAATACCTGGAATGCTGTTTTCCCGGGGATCGCAGTGGTGAGTAACCATGCATCATCAGGAGTACGG
ATAAAATGCTTGATGGTCGGAAGAGGCATAAATTCCGTCAGCCAGTTTAGTCTGACCATCTCATCTGTAA
CATCATTGGCAACGCTACCTTTGCCATGTTTCAGAAACAACTCTGGCGCATCGGGCTTCCCATACAATCG
ATAGATTGTCGCACCTGATTGCCCGACATTATCGCGAGCCCATTTATACCCATATAAATCAGCATCCATG
TTGGAATTTAATCGCGGCCTAGAGCAAGACGTTTCCCGTTGAATATGGCTCATAACACCCCTTGTATTAC
TGTTTATGTAAGCAGACAGTTTTATTGTTCATGACCAAAATCCCTTAACGTGAGTTTTCGTTCCACTGAG
CGTCAGACCCCGTAGAAAAGATCAAAGGATCTTCTTGAGATCCTTTTTTTCTGCGCGTAATCTGCTGCTT
GCAAACAAAAAAACCACCGCTACCAGCGGTGGTTTGTTTGCCGGATCAAGAGCTACCAACTCTTTTTCCG
AAGGTAACTGGCTTCAGCAGAGCGCAGATACCAAATACTGTCCTTCTAGTGTAGCCGTAGTTAGGCCACC
ACTTCAAGAACTCTGTAGCACCGCCTACATACCTCGCTCTGCTAATCCTGTTACCAGTGGCTGCTGCCAG
TGGCGATAAGTCGTGTCTTACCGGGTTGGACTCAAGACGATAGTTACCGGATAAGGCGCAGCGGTCGGGC
TGAACGGGGGGTTCGTGCACACAGCCCAGCTTGGAGCGAACGACCTACACCGAACTGAGATACCTACAGC
GTGAGCTATGAGAAAGCGCCACGCTTCCCGAAGGGAGAAAGGCGGACAGGTATCCGGTAAGCGGCAGGGT
CGGAACAGGAGAGCGCACGAGGGAGCTTCCAGGGGGAAACGCCTGGTATCTTTATAGTCCTGTCGGGTTT
CGCCACCTCTGACTTGAGCGTCGATTTTTGTGATGCTCGTCAGGGGGGCGGAGCCTATGGAAAAACGCCA
GCAACGCGGCCTTTTTACGGTTCCTGGCCTTTTGCTGGCCTTTTGCTCACATGTTCTTTCCTGCGTTATC
CCCTGATTCTGTGGATAACCGTATTACCGCCTTTGAGTGAGCTGATACCGCTCGCCGCAGCCGAACGACC
GAGCGCAGCGAGTCAGTGAGCGAGGAAGCGGAAGAGCGCCTGATGCGGTATTTTCTCCTTACGCATCTGT
GCGGTATTTCACACCGCAATGGTGCACTCTCAGTACAATCTGCTCTGATGCCGCATAGTTAAGCCAGTAT
ACACTCCGCTATCGCTACGTGACTGGGTCATGGCTGCGCCCCGACACCCGCCAACACCCGCTGACGCGCC
CTGACGGGCTTGTCTGCTCCCGGCATCCGCTTACAGACAAGCTGTGACCGTCTCCGGGAGCTGCATGTGT
CAGAGGTTTTCACCGTCATCACCGAAACGCGCGAGGCAGCTGCGGTAAAGCTCATCAGCGTGGTCGTGAA
GCGATTCACAGATGTCTGCCTGTTCATCCGCGTCCAGCTCGTTGAGTTTCTCCAGAAGCGTTAATGTCTG
GCTTCTGATAAAGCGGGCCATGTTAAGGGCGGTTTTTTCCTGTTTGGTCACTGATGCCTCCGTGTAAGGG
GGATTTCTGTTCATGGGGGTAATGATACCGATGAAACGAGAGAGGATGCTCACGATACGGGTTACTGATG
ATGAACATGCCCGGTTACTGGAACGTTGTGAGGGTAAACAACTGGCGGTATGGATGCGGCGGGACCAGAG
AAAAATCACTCAGGGTCAATGCCAGCGCTTCGTTAATACAGATGTAGGTGTTCCACAGGGTAGCCAGCAG
CATCCTGCGATGCAGATCCGGAACATAATGGTGCAGGGCGCTGACTTCCGCGTTTCCAGACTTTACGAAA
CACGGAAACCGAAGACCATTCATGTTGTTGCTCAGGTCGCAGACGTTTTGCAGCAGCAGTCGCTTCACGT
TCGCTCGCGTATCGGTGATTCATTCTGCTAACCAGTAAGGCAACCCCGCCAGCCTAGCCGGGTCCTCAAC
GACAGGAGCACGATCATGCGCACCCGTGGGGCCGCCATGCCGGCGATAATGGCCTGCTTCTCGCCGAAAC
GTTTGGTGGCGGGACCAGTGACGAAGGCTTGAGCGAGGGCGTGCAAGATTCCGAATACCGCAAGCGACAG
GCCGATCATCGTCGCGCTCCAGCGAAAGCGGTCCTCGCCGAAAATGACCCAGAGCGCTGCCGGCACCTGT
CCTACGAGTTGCATGATAAAGAAGACAGTCATAAGTGCGGCGACGATAGTCATGCCCCGCGCCCACCGGA
AGGAGCTGACTGGGTTGAAGGCTCTCAAGGGCATCGGTCGAGATCCCGGTGCCTAATGAGTGAGCTAACT
TACATTAATTGCGTTGCGCTCACTGCCCGCTTTCCAGTCGGGAAACCTGTCGTGCCAGCTGCATTAATGA
ATCGGCCAACGCGCGGGGAGAGGCGGTTTGCGTATTGGGCGCCAGGGTGGTTTTTCTTTTCACCAGTGAG
ACGGGCAACAGCTGATTGCCCTTCACCGCCTGGCCCTGAGAGAGTTGCAGCAAGCGGTCCACGCTGGTTT
GCCCCAGCAGGCGAAAATCCTGTTTGATGGTGGTTAACGGCGGGATATAACATGAGCTGTCTTCGGTATC
GTCGTATCCCACTACCGAGATATCCGCACCAACGCGCAGCCCGGACTCGGTAATGGCGCGCATTGCGCCC
AGCGCCATCTGATCGTTGGCAACCAGCATCGCAGTGGGAACGATGCCCTCATTCAGCATTTGCATGGTTT
GTTGAAAACCGGACATGGCACTCCAGTCGCCTTCCCGTTCCGCTATCGGCTGAATTTGATTGCGAGTGAG
ATATTTATGCCAGCCAGCCAGACGCAGACGCGCCGAGACAGAACTTAATGGGCCCGCTAACAGCGCGATT
TGCTGGTGACCCAATGCGACCAGATGCTCCACGCCCAGTCGCGTACCGTCTTCATGGGAGAAAATAATAC
TGTTGATGGGTGTCTGGTCAGAGACATCAAGAAATAACGCCGGAACATTAGTGCAGGCAGCTTCCACAGC
AATGGCATCCTGGTCATCCAGCGGATAGTTAATGATCAGCCCACTGACGCGTTGCGCGAGAAGATTGTGC
ACCGCCGCTTTACAGGCTTCGACGCCGCTTCGTTCTACCATCGACACCACCACGCTGGCACCCAGTTGAT
CGGCGCGAGATTTAATCGCCGCGACAATTTGCGACGGCGCGTGCAGGGCCAGACTGGAGGTGGCAACGCC
AATCAGCAACGACTGTTTGCCCGCCAGTTGTTGTGCCACGCGGTTGGGAATGTAATTCAGCTCCGCCATC
GCCGCTTCCACTTTTTCCCGCGTTTTCGCAGAAACGTGGCTGGCCTGGTTCACCACGCGGGAAACGGTCT
GATAAGAGACACCGGCATACTCTGCGACATCGTATAACGTTACTGGTTTCACATTCACCACCCTGAATTG
ACTCTCTTCCGGGCGCTATCATGCCATACCGCGAAAGGTTTTGCGCCATTCGATGGTGTCCGGGATCTCG
ACGCTCTCCCTTATGCGACTCCTGCATTAGGAAGCAGCCCAGTAGTAGGTTGAGGCCGTTGAGCACCGCC
GCCGCAAGGAATGGTGCATGCAAGGAGATGGCGCCCAACAGTCCCCCGGCCACGGGGCCTGCCACCATAC
CCACGCCGAAACAAGCGCTCATGAGCCCGAAGTGGCGAGCCCGATCTTCCCCATCGGTGATGTCGGCGAT
ATAGGCGCCAGCAACCGCACCTGTGGCGCCGGTGATGCCGGCCACGATGCGTCCGGCGTAGAGGATCGAG
ATCTCGATCCCGCGAAAT
Features (pLannotate 1.2.2; 20 found; start..end, strand, type, name):
      1..19      +  promoter       T7 promoter: promoter for bacteriophage T7 RNA polymerase
     20..44      +  protein_bind   lac operator: The lac repressor binds to the lac operator to inhibit transcription in E. coli. This inhibition can be relieved by adding lactose or isopropyl-β-D-thiogalactopyranoside (IPTG). lac repressor encoded by lacI
     59..81      +  RBS            RBS: efficient ribosome binding site from bacteriophage T7 gene 10 (Olins and Rangwala, 1989)
    100..116     +  CDS            capTEV™ (fragment): composite tag for in vivo biotinylation, TEV protease cleavage, and 6xHis tagging
    127..144     +  CDS            thrombin site: thrombin recognition and cleavage site
   1735..1752    +  CDS            9xHis (fragment): 9xHis affinity tag
   1762..1811    +  CDS            SET1 (fragment): solubility-enhancement tag derived from T7 phage gene 10B
   1819..1866    +  terminator     T7 terminator: transcription terminator for bacteriophage T7 RNA polymerase
   1903..2331    +  rep_origin     f1 ori (sequence partly withheld): f1 bacteriophage origin of replication; arrow indicates direction of (+) strand synthesis
   2384..2441    +  promoter       AmpR promoter (fragment): bla
   2450..3265    -  CDS            KanR: aminoglycoside phosphotransferase; aph(3')-Ia; confers resistance to kanamycin in bacteria or G418 (Geneticin®) in eukaryotes
   3387..3975    +  rep_origin     ori: high-copy-number ColE1/pMB1/pBR322/pUC origin of replication
   4161..4300    -  misc_feature   bom: basis of mobility region from pBR322
   4402..4593    -  CDS            rop: Rop protein, which maintains plasmids at low copy number; rop
   4610..4990    +  CDS            YPB1_ECOLX: Protein predicted: Swiss-Prot protein existence level 4. From Escherichia coli.
   5062..5353    -  CDS            TcR (fragment): tetracycline efflux protein; tet; confers resistance to tetracycline
   5368..5389    -  protein_bind   CAP binding site: CAP binding activates transcription in the presence of cAMP. E. coli catabolite activator protein
   5402..6484    -  CDS            lacI: lac repressor; lacI; The lac repressor binds to the lac operator to inhibit transcription in E. coli. This inhibition can be relieved by adding lactose or isopropyl-β-D-thiogalactopyranoside (IPTG).
   6485..6562    -  promoter       lacI promoter: lacI
   6570..6849    -  CDS            TcR (fragment): tetracycline efflux protein; tet; confers resistance to tetracycline
