[The description below was written by a language model from this plasmid's Addgene catalogue record and pLannotate feature annotations shown in this document.]
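Description:
pSLB029 is a 6,870 bp bacterial expression plasmid built on the pET-28a(+) backbone for producing the protein encoded by H16_B1264, a gene from Cupriavidus necator H16, with an N-terminal hexahistidine tag. It replicates from a ColE1/pBR322-type origin and is selected with kanamycin through an aminoglycoside phosphotransferase (KanR) gene. The backbone also retains the bom mobility region and the rop gene. The catalogue lists the plasmid as high copy, although rop normally moderates copy number. An f1 origin is present as well, along with short tetracycline-resistance remnants that are leftover pBR322-derived backbone sequence rather than functional markers.

Expression follows the standard pET arrangement. A T7 promoter is followed immediately by a lac operator and the strong T7 gene 10 ribosome binding site, and the plasmid carries its own lacI gene and promoter. Transcription therefore depends on T7 RNA polymerase supplied by the host, is held off by Lac repressor, and is induced with IPTG. The annotated reading frame opens with a short His-tag match (labelled by the annotation tool as a fragment of a composite tag) and a thrombin cleavage site, which would allow the tag to be removed after affinity purification. The roughly 1.6 kb unannotated stretch that follows corresponds to the position of the H16_B1264 insert. A second His-tag sequence from the vector lies downstream, before the T7 terminator, but the record describes only an N-terminal tag, so this is presumably not translated.

The record does not state the function of H16_B1264. The associated study concerns genetic determinants of volatile fatty acid catabolism in C. necator, so the plasmid was likely made to produce recombinant protein in E. coli for purification and characterization. The construct was originally obtained by commercial gene synthesis.
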