Addgene plasmid #234638: pSLB029
Purpose: pET-28a(+) based plasmid for expression of H16_B1264 from Cupriavidus necator H16, with N-terminal hexahistidine tag
Depositing lab: Gregg Beckham. Depositing organization: National Laboratory of the Rockies (NLR). Publication: Insights into genetic determinants of volatile fatty acid catabolism in Cupriavidus necator H16. Holmes EC, Breunig SL, Johnson CW, Beckham GT, Bleem AC. Appl Environ Microbiol. 2025 Jun 12:e0051525. doi: 10.1128/aem.00515-25. PubMed 40503888.
Backbone
  Vector backbone: pET-28a(+)
  Total vector size (bp): 6870
  Vector type: Bacterial Expression
Growth in bacteria
  Bacterial resistance: Kanamycin, 50 μg/mL
  Growth temperature: 37°C
  Growth strain: DH5alpha
  Copy number: High Copy
Gene/Insert
  Gene/Insert name: H16_B1264
  Entrez Gene: H16_RS25065 (a.k.a. H16_RS25065, H16_B1264)
  Tag / fusion protein: 6x-His (N terminal on insert)
Resource information
  A portion of this plasmid was derived from a plasmid made by: Plasmids were first synthesized by TWIST and were re-prepared in house.
Terms and licenses: Academic/Nonprofit Terms; Industry Terms: Not Available to Industry
How to cite: pSLB029 was a gift from Gregg Beckham (Addgene plasmid # 234638 ; http://n2t.net/addgene:234638 ; RRID:Addgene_234638)
